Addgene plasmid #76763: CDK3 gRNA (BRDN0001146549)
Purpose: 3rd generation lentiviral gRNA plasmid targeting human CDK3
Depositing lab: John Doench & David Root. Depositing organization: Broad Institute. Publication: Optimized sgRNA design to maximize activity and minimize off-target effects of CRISPR-Cas9. Doench JG, Fusi N, Sullender M, Hegde M, Vaimberg EW, Donovan KF, Smith I, Tothova Z, Wilen C, Orchard R, Virgin HW, Listgarten J, Root DE. Nat Biotechnol. 2016 Jan 18. doi: 10.1038/nbt.3437. PubMed 26780180.
Backbone
  Vector backbone: lentiGuide-Puro
  Backbone manufacturer: Zhang Lab (Addgene plasmid # 52963)
  Vector type: Mammalian Expression, Lentiviral, CRISPR
  Selectable markers: Puromycin
Growth in bacteria
  Bacterial resistance: Ampicillin, 100 μg/mL
  Growth temperature: 37°C
  Growth strain: DH5alpha
  Copy number: High Copy
Gene/Insert
  Gene/Insert name: CDK3 (alt names: CDK3; NM_001258.2)
  gRNA/shRNA sequence: TGGACGTGGTGCACAACGAG
  Species: H. sapiens (human)
  Entrez Gene: CDK3
  Promoter: hU6
  Cloning method: Unknown
  Sequencing primers: 5′ U6-F; 3′ pS2-R
Terms and licenses: Academic/Nonprofit Terms; Industry Terms: Not Available to Industry
Depositor comments: The gRNA was designed to target the following Genbank reference sequence(s): NM_001258.2. Note that this plasmid does NOT contain Cas9. It should be used in conjunction with lentiCas9-Blast (Addgene #52962) or otherwise with cell lines already expressing Cas9. Browse the full kinome gRNA library at http://www.addgene.org/pooled-library/broadgpp-human-kinome/ or visit http://www.broadinstitute.org/rnai/public/ for detailed protocols and information.
How to cite: CDK3 gRNA (BRDN0001146549) was a gift from John Doench & David Root (Addgene plasmid # 76763 ; http://n2t.net/addgene:76763 ; RRID:Addgene_76763)
