[The description below was written by a language model from this plasmid's Addgene catalogue record and pLannotate feature annotations shown in this document.]
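Description:
CDK3 gRNA (BRDN0001146549) is a third-generation lentiviral transfer plasmid built on the lentiGuide-Puro backbone that delivers a single CRISPR guide RNA directed against human CDK3, designed against the reference transcript for that gene. In bacteria it is maintained at high copy from a ColE1/pUC-type origin and selected with ampicillin through the bla gene. An f1 origin, an SV40 origin and remnants of a lac/T7/T3 cloning region are also annotated in the backbone.

The viral portion begins with an RSV promoter fused to a truncated HIV-1 5' LTR, which makes genomic RNA production independent of Tat. This is followed by the Ψ packaging signal with a partial gag sequence, the Rev response element for Rev-dependent nuclear export, and a cPPT/CTS element that aids nuclear import of the reverse-transcribed genome. The 3' LTR carries the ΔU3 deletion, so integrated proviruses are self-inactivating.

Two expression units lie between the LTRs. A human U6 RNA polymerase III promoter drives the CDK3-targeting spacer joined to the Streptococcus pyogenes gRNA scaffold. An EF-1α core promoter with its intron A drives puromycin N-acetyltransferase, stabilised by a downstream WPRE, allowing puromycin selection of transduced mammalian cells.

The plasmid does not encode Cas9, so it is intended for cells that already express Cas9 or for use alongside a separate Cas9 lentivirus. It belongs to a human kinome guide collection built on optimised sgRNA design rules, and is suited to knocking out CDK3 in individual experiments.
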