Features (pLannotate 1.2.2; 29 found; start..end, strand, type, name):
     14..80      +  CDS            small t antigen (fragment): SV40 (simian virus 40) small t antigen
    106..317     +  promoter       EF-1α core promoter: core promoter for human elongation factor EF-1α
    318..1256    +  intron         EF-1α intron A: intron upstream of the start codon of human EF-1α
   1278..1877    +  CDS            PuroR (fragment): puromycin N-acetyltransferase; pac from Streptomyces; confers resistance to puromycin
   1893..2481    +  misc_feature   WPRE: woodchuck hepatitis virus posttranscriptional regulatory element
   2532..2551    +  misc_feature   cPPT/CTS (fragment): central polypurine tract and central termination sequence of HIV-1
   2553..2786    +  LTR            3' LTR (ΔU3): self-inactivating 3' long terminal repeat (LTR) from HIV-1
   2864..2985    +  polyA_signal   SV40 poly(A) signal: SV40 polyadenylation signal
   3025..3160    +  rep_origin     SV40 ori: SV40 origin of replication
   3181..3199    -  promoter       T7 promoter: promoter for bacteriophage T7 RNA polymerase
   3207..3362    +  CDS            lacZα (fragment): LacZα fragment of β-galactosidase; lacZ fragment
   3367..3795    +  rep_origin     f1 ori (sequence partly withheld): f1 bacteriophage origin of replication; arrow indicates direction of (+) strand synthesis
   3848..3952    +  promoter       AmpR promoter: bla
   3953..4813    +  CDS            AmpR: β-lactamase; bla; confers resistance to ampicillin, carbenicillin, and related antibiotics
   4984..5572    +  rep_origin     ori: high-copy-number ColE1/pMB1/pBR322/pUC origin of replication
   5755..5847    +  CDS            lacI (fragment): lac repressor; lacI; The lac repressor binds to the lac operator to inhibit transcription in E. coli. This inhibition can be relieved by adding lactose or isopropyl-β-D-thiogalactopyranoside (IPTG).
   5860..5881    +  protein_bind   CAP binding site: CAP binding activates transcription in the presence of cAMP. E. coli catabolite activator protein
   5896..5926    +  promoter       lac promoter: promoter for the E. coli lac operon
   5934..5950    +  protein_bind   lac operator: The lac repressor binds to the lac operator to inhibit transcription in E. coli. This inhibition can be relieved by adding lactose or isopropyl-β-D-thiogalactopyranoside (IPTG). lac repressor encoded by lacI
   5995..6013    +  promoter       T3 promoter: promoter for bacteriophage T3 RNA polymerase
   6041..6267    +  promoter       RSV promoter: Rous sarcoma virus enhancer/promoter
   6268..6448    +  LTR            5' LTR (truncated): truncated 5' long terminal repeat (LTR) from HIV-1
   6495..6620    +  misc_feature   HIV-1 Ψ: packaging signal of human immunodeficiency virus type 1
   6604..6967    +  CDS            HIV-1 gag (fragment): gag protein from human immunodeficiency virus 1; gag
   7113..7346    +  misc_feature   RRE: The Rev response element (RRE) of HIV-1 allows for Rev-dependent mRNA export from the nucleus to the cytoplasm.
   7723..7749    +  CDS            Rev (fragment): human immunodeficiency virus 1 (HIV-1) Rev protein; rev; enhances nuclear export of unspliced and incompletely spliced viral mRNAs
   7753..7993    +  promoter       U6 promoter: RNA polymerase III promoter for human U6 snRNA
   8023..8098    +  misc_RNA       gRNA scaffold: guide RNA scaffold for the Streptococcus pyogenes CRISPR/Cas9 system
   8154..8271    +  misc_feature   cPPT/CTS: central polypurine tract and central termination sequence of HIV-1
>Addgene plasmid #76763 | CDK3 gRNA (BRDN0001146549) | addgene full sequence | sequence record 186458 | Addgene Assembled Sequence
CCCGGGTGCAAAGATGGATAAAGTTTTAAACAGAGAGGAATCTTTGCAGCTAATGGACCTTCTAGGTCTT
GAAAGGAGTGGGAATTGGCTCCGGTGCCCGTCAGTGGGCAGAGCGCACATCGCCCACAGTCCCCGAGAAG
TTGGGGGGAGGGGTCGGCAATTGATCCGGTGCCTAGAGAAGGTGGCGCGGGGTAAACTGGGAAAGTGATG
TCGTGTACTGGCTCCGCCTTTTTCCCGAGGGTGGGGGAGAACCGTATATAAGTGCAGTAGTCGCCGTGAA
CGTTCTTTTTCGCAACGGGTTTGCCGCCAGAACACAGGTAAGTGCCGTGTGTGGTTCCCGCGGGCCTGGC
CTCTTTACGGGTTATGGCCCTTGCGTGCCTTGAATTACTTCCACCTGGCTGCAGTACGTGATTCTTGATC
CCGAGCTTCGGGTTGGAAGTGGGTGGGAGAGTTCGAGGCCTTGCGCTTAAGGAGCCCCTTCGCCTCGTGC
TTGAGTTGAGGCCTGGCCTGGGCGCTGGGGCCGCCGCGTGCGAATCTGGTGGCACCTTCGCGCCTGTCTC
GCTGCTTTCGATAAGTCTCTAGCCATTTAAAATTTTTGATGACCTGCTGCGACGCTTTTTTTCTGGCAAG
ATAGTCTTGTAAATGCGGGCCAAGATCTGCACACTGGTATTTCGGTTTTTGGGGCCGCGGGCGGCGACGG
GGCCCGTGCGTCCCAGCGCACATGTTCGGCGAGGCGGGGCCTGCGAGCGCGGCCACCGAGAATCGGACGG
GGGTAGTCTCAAGCTGGCCGGCCTGCTCTGGTGCCTGGCCTCGCGCCGCCGTGTATCGCCCCGCCCTGGG
CGGCAAGGCTGGCCCGGTCGGCACCAGTTGCGTGAGCGGAAAGATGGCCGCTTCCCGGCCCTGCTGCAGG
GAGCTCAAAATGGAGGACGCGGCGCTCGGGAGAGCGGGCGGGTGAGTCACCCACACAAAGGAAAAGGGCC
TTTCCGTCCTCAGCCGTCGCTTCATGTGACTCCACGGAGTACCGGGCGCCGTCCAGGCACCTCGATTAGT
TCTCGAGCTTTTGGAGTACGTCGTCTTTAGGTTGGGGGGAGGGGTTTTATGCGATGGAGTTTCCCCACAC
TGAGTGGGTGGAGACTGAAGTTAGGCCAGCTTGGCACTTGATGTAATTCTCCTTGGAATTTGCCCTTTTT
GAGTTTGGATCTTGGTTCATTCTCAAGCCTCAGACAGTGGTTCAAAGTTTTTTTCTTCCATTTCAGGTGT
CGTGACGTACGGCCACCATGACCGAGTACAAGCCCACGGTGCGCCTCGCCACCCGCGACGACGTCCCCAG
GGCCGTACGCACCCTCGCCGCCGCGTTCGCCGACTACCCCGCCACGCGCCACACCGTCGATCCGGACCGC
CACATCGAGCGGGTCACCGAGCTGCAAGAACTCTTCCTCACGCGCGTCGGGCTCGACATCGGCAAGGTGT
GGGTCGCGGACGACGGCGCCGCCGTGGCGGTCTGGACCACGCCGGAGAGCGTCGAAGCGGGGGCGGTGTT
CGCCGAGATCGGCCCGCGCATGGCCGAGTTGAGCGGTTCCCGGCTGGCCGCGCAGCAACAGATGGAAGGC
CTCCTGGCGCCGCACCGGCCCAAGGAGCCCGCGTGGTTCCTGGCCACCGTCGGAGTCTCGCCCGACCACC
AGGGCAAGGGTCTGGGCAGCGCCGTCGTGCTCCCCGGAGTGGAGGCGGCCGAGCGCGCCGGGGTGCCCGC
CTTCCTGGAGACCTCCGCGCCCCGCAACCTCCCCTTCTACGAGCGGCTCGGCTTCACCGTCACCGCCGAC
GTCGAGGTGCCCGAAGGACCGCGCACCTGGTGCATGACCCGCAAGCCCGGTGCCTGAACGCGTTAAGTCG
ACAATCAACCTCTGGATTACAAAATTTGTGAAAGATTGACTGGTATTCTTAACTATGTTGCTCCTTTTAC
GCTATGTGGATACGCTGCTTTAATGCCTTTGTATCATGCTATTGCTTCCCGTATGGCTTTCATTTTCTCC
TCCTTGTATAAATCCTGGTTGCTGTCTCTTTATGAGGAGTTGTGGCCCGTTGTCAGGCAACGTGGCGTGG
TGTGCACTGTGTTTGCTGACGCAACCCCCACTGGTTGGGGCATTGCCACCACCTGTCAGCTCCTTTCCGG
GACTTTCGCTTTCCCCCTCCCTATTGCCACGGCGGAACTCATCGCCGCCTGCCTTGCCCGCTGCTGGACA
GGGGCTCGGCTGTTGGGCACTGACAATTCCGTGGTGTTGTCGGGGAAATCATCGTCCTTTCCTTGGCTGC
TCGCCTGTGTTGCCACCTGGATTCTGCGCGGGACGTCCTTCTGCTACGTCCCTTCGGCCCTCAATCCAGC
GGACCTTCCTTCCCGCGGCCTGCTGCCGGCTCTGCGGCCTCTTCCGCGTCTTCGCCTTCGCCCTCAGACG
AGTCGGATCTCCCTTTGGGCCGCCTCCCCGCGTCGACTTTAAGACCAATGACTTACAAGGCAGCTGTAGA
TCTTAGCCACTTTTTAAAAGAAAAGGGGGGACTGGAAGGGCTAATTCACTCCCAACGAAGACAAGATCTG
CTTTTTGCTTGTACTGGGTCTCTCTGGTTAGACCAGATCTGAGCCTGGGAGCTCTCTGGCTAACTAGGGA
ACCCACTGCTTAAGCCTCAATAAAGCTTGCCTTGAGTGCTTCAAGTAGTGTGTGCCCGTCTGTTGTGTGA
CTCTGGTAACTAGAGATCCCTCAGACCCTTTTAGTCAGTGTGGAAAATCTCTAGCAGTACGTATAGTAGT
TCATGTCATCTTATTATTCAGTATTTATAACTTGCAAAGAAATGAATATCAGAGAGTGAGAGGAACTTGT
TTATTGCAGCTTATAATGGTTACAAATAAAGCAATAGCATCACAAATTTCACAAATAAAGCATTTTTTTC
ACTGCATTCTAGTTGTGGTTTGTCCAAACTCATCAATGTATCTTATCATGTCTGGCTCTAGCTATCCCGC
CCCTAACTCCGCCCATCCCGCCCCTAACTCCGCCCAGTTCCGCCCATTCTCCGCCCCATGGCTGACTAAT
TTTTTTTATTTATGCAGAGGCCGAGGCCGCCTCGGCCTCTGAGCTATTCCAGAAGTAGTGAGGAGGCTTT
TTTGGAGGCCTAGGGACGTACCCAATTCGCCCTATAGTGAGTCGTATTACGCGCGCTCACTGGCCGTCGT
TTTACAACGTCGTGACTGGGAAAACCCTGGCGTTACCCAACTTAATCGCCTTGCAGCACATCCCCCTTTC
GCCAGCTGGCGTAATAGCGAAGAGGCCCGCACCGATCGCCCTTCCCAACAGTTGCGCAGCCTGAATGGCG
AATGGG
[124 nt withheld, positions 3367-3490]
C
[91 nt withheld, positions 3492-3582]
A
[49 nt withheld, positions 3584-3632]
CCTTTGACGTTGGAGTCCACGTTCTTT
[37 nt withheld, positions 3660-3696]
ACCCTATCTCGGTCTATTCTTTTGATTTATAAGGGATTTTGCCGATTTCGGCCTATTGGTTAAAAAATGA
GCTGATTTAACAAAAATTTAACGCGAATTTTAACAAAATATTAACGCTTACAATTTAGGTGGCACTTTTC
GGGGAAATGTGCGCGGAACCCCTATTTGTTTATTTTTCTAAATACATTCAAATATGTATCCGCTCATGAG
ACAATAACCCTGATAAATGCTTCAATAATATTGAAAAAGGAAGAGTATGAGTATTCAACATTTCCGTGTC
GCCCTTATTCCCTTTTTTGCGGCATTTTGCCTTCCTGTTTTTGCTCACCCAGAAACGCTGGTGAAAGTAA
AAGATGCTGAAGATCAGTTGGGTGCACGAGTGGGTTACATCGAACTGGATCTCAACAGCGGTAAGATCCT
TGAGAGTTTTCGCCCCGAAGAACGTTTTCCAATGATGAGCACTTTTAAAGTTCTGCTATGTGGCGCGGTA
TTATCCCGTATTGACGCCGGGCAAGAGCAACTCGGTCGCCGCATACACTATTCTCAGAATGACTTGGTTG
AGTACTCACCAGTCACAGAAAAGCATCTTACGGATGGCATGACAGTAAGAGAATTATGCAGTGCTGCCAT
AACCATGAGTGATAACACTGCGGCCAACTTACTTCTGACAACGATCGGAGGACCGAAGGAGCTAACCGCT
TTTTTGCACAACATGGGGGATCATGTAACTCGCCTTGATCGTTGGGAACCGGAGCTGAATGAAGCCATAC
CAAACGACGAGCGTGACACCACGATGCCTGTAGCAATGGCAACAACGTTGCGCAAACTATTAACTGGCGA
ACTACTTACTCTAGCTTCCCGGCAACAATTAATAGACTGGATGGAGGCGGATAAAGTTGCAGGACCACTT
CTGCGCTCGGCCCTTCCGGCTGGCTGGTTTATTGCTGATAAATCTGGAGCCGGTGAGCGTGGGTCTCGCG
GTATCATTGCAGCACTGGGGCCAGATGGTAAGCCCTCCCGTATCGTAGTTATCTACACGACGGGGAGTCA
GGCAACTATGGATGAACGAAATAGACAGATCGCTGAGATAGGTGCCTCACTGATTAAGCATTGGTAACTG
TCAGACCAAGTTTACTCATATATACTTTAGATTGATTTAAAACTTCATTTTTAATTTAAAAGGATCTAGG
TGAAGATCCTTTTTGATAATCTCATGACCAAAATCCCTTAACGTGAGTTTTCGTTCCACTGAGCGTCAGA
CCCCGTAGAAAAGATCAAAGGATCTTCTTGAGATCCTTTTTTTCTGCGCGTAATCTGCTGCTTGCAAACA
AAAAAACCACCGCTACCAGCGGTGGTTTGTTTGCCGGATCAAGAGCTACCAACTCTTTTTCCGAAGGTAA
CTGGCTTCAGCAGAGCGCAGATACCAAATACTGTTCTTCTAGTGTAGCCGTAGTTAGGCCACCACTTCAA
GAACTCTGTAGCACCGCCTACATACCTCGCTCTGCTAATCCTGTTACCAGTGGCTGCTGCCAGTGGCGAT
AAGTCGTGTCTTACCGGGTTGGACTCAAGACGATAGTTACCGGATAAGGCGCAGCGGTCGGGCTGAACGG
GGGGTTCGTGCACACAGCCCAGCTTGGAGCGAACGACCTACACCGAACTGAGATACCTACAGCGTGAGCT
ATGAGAAAGCGCCACGCTTCCCGAAGGGAGAAAGGCGGACAGGTATCCGGTAAGCGGCAGGGTCGGAACA
GGAGAGCGCACGAGGGAGCTTCCAGGGGGAAACGCCTGGTATCTTTATAGTCCTGTCGGGTTTCGCCACC
TCTGACTTGAGCGTCGATTTTTGTGATGCTCGTCAGGGGGGCGGAGCCTATGGAAAAACGCCAGCAACGC
GGCCTTTTTACGGTTCCTGGCCTTTTGCTGGCCTTTTGCTCACATGTTCTTTCCTGCGTTATCCCCTGAT
TCTGTGGATAACCGTATTACCGCCTTTGAGTGAGCTGATACCGCTCGCCGCAGCCGAACGACCGAGCGCA
GCGAGTCAGTGAGCGAGGAAGCGGAAGAGCGCCCAATACGCAAACCGCCTCTCCCCGCGCGTTGGCCGAT
TCATTAATGCAGCTGGCACGACAGGTTTCCCGACTGGAAAGCGGGCAGTGAGCGCAACGCAATTAATGTG
AGTTAGCTCACTCATTAGGCACCCCAGGCTTTACACTTTATGCTTCCGGCTCGTATGTTGTGTGGAATTG
TGAGCGGATAACAATTTCACACAGGAAACAGCTATGACCATGATTACGCCAAGCGCGCAATTAACCCTCA
CTAAAGGGAACAAAAGCTGGAGCTGCAAGCTTAATGTAGTCTTATGCAATACTCTTGTAGTCTTGCAACA
TGGTAACGATGAGTTAGCAACATGCCTTACAAGGAGAGAAAAAGCACCGTGCATGCCGATTGGTGGAAGT
AAGGTGGTACGATCGTGCCTTATTAGGAAGGCAACAGACGGGTCTGACATGGATTGGACGAACCACTGAA
TTGCCGCATTGCAGAGATATTGTATTTAAGTGCCTAGCTCGATACATAAACGGGTCTCTCTGGTTAGACC
AGATCTGAGCCTGGGAGCTCTCTGGCTAACTAGGGAACCCACTGCTTAAGCCTCAATAAAGCTTGCCTTG
AGTGCTTCAAGTAGTGTGTGCCCGTCTGTTGTGTGACTCTGGTAACTAGAGATCCCTCAGACCCTTTTAG
TCAGTGTGGAAAATCTCTAGCAGTGGCGCCCGAACAGGGACTTGAAAGCGAAAGGGAAACCAGAGGAGCT
CTCTCGACGCAGGACTCGGCTTGCTGAAGCGCGCACGGCAAGAGGCGAGGGGCGGCGACTGGTGAGTACG
CCAAAAATTTTGACTAGCGGAGGCTAGAAGGAGAGAGATGGGTGCGAGAGCGTCAGTATTAAGCGGGGGA
GAATTAGATCGCGATGGGAAAAAATTCGGTTAAGGCCAGGGGGAAAGAAAAAATATAAATTAAAACATAT
AGTATGGGCAAGCAGGGAGCTAGAACGATTCGCAGTTAATCCTGGCCTGTTAGAAACATCAGAAGGCTGT
AGACAAATACTGGGACAGCTACAACCATCCCTTCAGACAGGATCAGAAGAACTTAGATCATTATATAATA
CAGTAGCAACCCTCTATTGTGTGCATCAAAGGATAGAGATAAAAGACACCAAGGAAGCTTTAGACAAGAT
AGAGGAAGAGCAAAACAAAAGTAAGACCACCGCACAGCAAGCGGCCGCTGATCTTCAGACCTGGAGGAGG
AGATATGAGGGACAATTGGAGAAGTGAATTATATAAATATAAAGTAGTAAAAATTGAACCATTAGGAGTA
GCACCCACCAAGGCAAAGAGAAGAGTGGTGCAGAGAGAAAAAAGAGCAGTGGGAATAGGAGCTTTGTTCC
TTGGGTTCTTGGGAGCAGCAGGAAGCACTATGGGCGCAGCGTCAATGACGCTGACGGTACAGGCCAGACA
ATTATTGTCTGGTATAGTGCAGCAGCAGAACAATTTGCTGAGGGCTATTGAGGCGCAACAGCATCTGTTG
CAACTCACAGTCTGGGGCATCAAGCAGCTCCAGGCAAGAATCCTGGCTGTGGAAAGATACCTAAAGGATC
AACAGCTCCTGGGGATTTGGGGTTGCTCTGGAAAACTCATTTGCACCACTGCTGTGCCTTGGAATGCTAG
TTGGAGTAATAAATCTCTGGAACAGATTTGGAATCACACGACCTGGATGGAGTGGGACAGAGAAATTAAC
AATTACACAAGCTTAATACACTCCTTAATTGAAGAATCGCAAAACCAGCAAGAAAAGAATGAACAAGAAT
TATTGGAATTAGATAAATGGGCAAGTTTGTGGAATTGGTTTAACATAACAAATTGGCTGTGGTATATAAA
ATTATTCATAATGATAGTAGGAGGCTTGGTAGGTTTAAGAATAGTTTTTGCTGTACTTTCTATAGTGAAT
AGAGTTAGGCAGGGATATTCACCATTATCGTTTCAGACCCACCTCCCAACCCCGAGGGGACCCAGAGAGG
GCCTATTTCCCATGATTCCTTCATATTTGCATATACGATACAAGGCTGTTAGAGAGATAATTAGAATTAA
TTTGACTGTAAACACAAAGATATTAGTACAAAATACGTGACGTAGAAAGTAATAATTTCTTGGGTAGTTT
GCAGTTTTAAAATTATGTTTTAAAATGGACTATCATATGCTTACCGTAACTTGAAAGTATTTCGATTTCT
TGGCTTTATATATCTTGTGGAAAGGACGAAACACCGTGGACGTGGTGCACAACGAGGTTTTAGAGCTAGA
AATAGCAAGTTAAAATAAGGCTAGTCCGTTATCAACTTGAAAAAGTGGCACCGAGTCGGTGCTTTTTTAA
GCTTGGCGTAACTAGATCTTGAGACAAATGGCAGTATTCATCCACAATTTTAAAAGAAAAGGGGGGATTG
GGGGGTACAGTGCAGGGGAAAGAATAGTAGACATAATAGCAACAGACATACAAACTAAAGAATTACAAAA
ACAAATTACAAAAATTCAAAATTTTCGGGTTTATTACAGGGACAGCAGAGATCCACTTTGGCGCCGGCTC
GAGGGGG
