>Addgene plasmid #76763 | CDK3 gRNA (BRDN0001146549) | depositor partial sequence | sequence record 144223 | Target Sequence
TGGACGTGGTGCACAACGAG
