>Addgene plasmid #76763 | CDK3 gRNA (BRDN0001146549) | addgene partial sequence | sequence record 186457 | hU6-F
TAGAAAGTAATAATTTCTTGGGTAGTTTGCAGTTTTAAAATTATGTTTTAAAATGGACTATCATATGCTT
ACCGTAACTTGAAAGTATTTCGATTTCTTGGCTTTATATATCTTGTGGAAAGGACGAAACACCGTGGACG
TGGTGCACAACGAGTTTTAGAGCTAGAAATAGCAAGTTAAAATAAGGCTAGTCCGTTATCAACTTGAAAA
AGTGGCACCGAGTCGGTGCTTTTTTAAGCTTGGCGTAACTAGATCTTGAGACAAATGGCAGTATTCATCC
ACAATTTTAAAAGAAAAGGGGGGATTGGGGGGTACAGTGCAGGGGAAAGAATAGTAGACATAATAGCAAC
AGACATACAAACTAAAGAATTACAAAAACAAATTACAAAAATTCAAAATTTTCGGGTTTATTACAGGGAC
AGCAGAGATCCACTTTGGCGCCGGCTCGAGGGGGCCCGGGTGCAAAGATGGATAAAGTTTTAAACAGAGA
GGAATCTTTGCAGCTAATGGACCTTCTAGGTCTTGAAAGGAGTGGGAATTGGCTCCGGTGCCCGTCAGTG
GGCAGAGCGC
